Addgene plasmid #127722: pDSM-f3
Purpose: (Empty Backbone) Level 1 destination vector for a transcription unit, pathway position 7. Clone a transcription unit in with BsaI.
Depositing lab: Christopher Voigt. Depositing organization: Massachusetts Institute of Technology. Publication: Iterative algorithm-guided design of massive strain libraries, applied to itaconic acid production in yeast. Young EM, Zhao Z, Gielesen BEM, Wu L, Benjamin Gordon D, Roubos JA, Voigt CA. Metab Eng. 2018 Jul;48:33-43. doi: 10.1016/j.ymben.2018.05.002. Epub 2018 May 9. PubMed 29753070.
Backbone
  Vector backbone: pDSM
  Vector type: Synthetic Biology
Growth in bacteria
  Bacterial resistance: Kanamycin, 50 μg/mL
  Growth temperature: 37°C
  Growth strain: ccdB Survival
  Copy number: High Copy
Gene/Insert
  Sequencing primers: 5′ GAAACCTTCGAATCCAGCCAGC; 3′ ACTTAGTATGGTCTGTTGGAAAGG
Terms and licenses: Academic/Nonprofit Terms; Industry Terms: Not Available to Industry
Depositor comments: Assembles a transcription unit and adds pathway position 7 homology arms, compatible with 5' position 3 and 3' ChrXV homology arm (3int). Ccdb selection is used to select for correct clones. Sequencing primers are also the primers for amplifying DNA for integration into the S. cerevisiae genome.
How to cite: pDSM-f3 was a gift from Christopher Voigt (Addgene plasmid # 127722 ; http://n2t.net/addgene:127722 ; RRID:Addgene_127722)
