[The description below was written by a language model from this plasmid's Addgene catalogue record and pLannotate feature annotations shown in this document.]
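Description:
pDSM-f3 is a small (about 3.5 kb) empty destination vector from a hierarchical synthetic-biology assembly system used to build multigene pathways for integration into the Saccharomyces cerevisiae genome. It is a "level 1" acceptor on the pDSM backbone: a complete transcription unit is cloned into it with the type IIS enzyme BsaI, and in doing so acquires the flanking homology arms that define pathway position 7. According to the depositor notes, these arms make the unit compatible with the position 3 unit on its 5' side and with a chromosome XV homology arm (3int) on its 3' side, so that neighbouring units can recombine with one another and with the chromosomal locus in yeast. The assembled unit with its arms is amplified by PCR for integration, using the same primer sites that serve for sequencing, so the plasmid itself needs no yeast origin or marker, and none is annotated.

In E. coli the plasmid is maintained at high copy by a ColE1/pUC-type origin and selected with a kanamycin resistance gene (aph(3')-Ia) driven by a fragment of the AmpR promoter. The cloning site is occupied by a counterselection cassette containing an intact ccdB toxin gene next to a partial ccdA, bracketed in the annotation by two minimal FRT sites. Because CcdB poisons DNA gyrase, the empty vector must be propagated in a ccdB-tolerant strain, while replacing the cassette with an insert allows growth in ordinary strains and thus enriches for correct clones. Fragments of the rrnB T1 and T2 terminators lie on either side of this region and probably insulate it from read-through transcription. The remaining short hits (RSF ori, lacZα, PDK intron, a second KanR fragment) look like partial matches rather than functional parts. The homology arms themselves are not annotated in the feature table.
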