Features (pLannotate 1.2.2; 14 found; start..end, strand, type, name):
      3..30      +  rep_origin     RSF ori (fragment): Plasmids containing the RSF 1030 origin of replication can be propagated in E. coli cells that contain additional plasmids with compatible origins.
     74..91      +  terminator     rrnB T2 terminator (fragment): transcription terminator T2 from the E. coli rrnB gene
    116..135     -  CDS            lacZα (fragment): LacZα fragment of β-galactosidase; lacZ fragment
    605..638     +  protein_bind   FRT (minimal): supports FLP-mediated excision but not integration (Turan and Bode, 2011) FLP recombinase from the Saccharomyces cerevisiae 2μ plasmid
    713..1015    -  CDS            ccdB: CCDB_ECOLI - Also known as G, letB, letD. Experimental evidence at protein level: Swiss-Prot protein existence level 1. Toxic component of a type II toxin-antitoxin (TA) system, functioning in plasmid maintainence. Responsible for the post- segregational killing (PSK) of plasmid-free cells, also referred to as a plasmid addiction system. Half-life of over 2 hours. Cell killing by CcdB is accompanied by filamentation, defects in chromosome and plasmid segregation, defects in cell division, formation of anucleate cells, decreased DNA synthesis and plasmid loss. Interferes with the activity of DN
   1020..1178    -  CDS            ccdA (fragment): CCDA_ECO57 - Also known as H, letA. Experimental evidence at protein level: Swiss-Prot protein existence level 1. Antitoxin component of a type II toxin-antitoxin (TA) system which inhibits the post-segregational killing (PSK) of plasmid-free cells, also referred to as a plasmid addiction system. Binds to and blocks the activity of CcdB; will also remove bound CcdB protein from the CcdB-GyrA complex by forming a CcdA-CcdB complex, a process termed rejuvenation. Functions as a transcriptional corepressor for the ccdAB operon, repression also requires CcdB (By similarity). From Escherichia coli
   1269..1346    -  intron         PDK intron (fragment): pdk; modified pyruvate orthophosphate dikinase intron from Flaveria trinervia 3.0
   1415..1448    -  protein_bind   FRT (minimal): supports FLP-mediated excision but not integration (Turan and Bode, 2011) FLP recombinase from the Saccharomyces cerevisiae 2μ plasmid
   1492..1532    -  terminator     rrnB T1 terminator (fragment): transcription terminator T1 from the E. coli rrnB gene
   1534..1649    -  ncRNA          5S rRNA: Accession: RF00001 - 5S ribosomal RNA
   1680..1704    +  CDS            KanR (fragment): aminoglycoside phosphotransferase; aph(3')-Ia; confers resistance to kanamycin in bacteria or G418 (Geneticin®) in eukaryotes
   1734..1830    +  promoter       AmpR promoter (fragment): bla
   1833..2642    +  CDS            KanR: aminoglycoside phosphotransferase; aph(3')-Ia; confers resistance to kanamycin in bacteria or G418 (Geneticin®) in eukaryotes
   2764..3352    +  rep_origin     ori: high-copy-number ColE1/pMB1/pBR322/pUC origin of replication
>Addgene plasmid #127722 | pDSM-f3 | addgene full sequence | sequence record 253027 | Addgene NGS Result
GCAGCGAGTCAGTGAGCGAGGAAGCGGAAGGCGAGAGTAGGGAACTGCCAGGCATCAAACTAAGCAGAAG
GCCCCTGACGGATGGCCTTTTTGCGTTTCTACAAACTCTTTCTGTGTTGTAAAACGACGGCCAGTCTTAA
GCTCGGGCCCCCTGGGCGGTTCTGATAACGAGTAATCGTTAATCCGCAAATAACGTAAAAACCCGCTTCG
GCGGGTTTTTTTATGGGGGGAGTTTAGGGAAAGAGCATTTGTCAGAATATTTAAGGGCGCCTGTCACTTT
GCTTGATATATGAGAATTATTTAACCTTATAAATGAGAAAAAAGCAACGCACTTTAAATAAGATACGTTG
CTTTTTCGATTGATGAACACCTATAATTAAACTATTCATCTATTATTTATGATTTTTTGTATATACAATA
TTTCTAGTTTGTTAAAGAGAATTAAGAAAATAAATCTCGAAAATAATAAAGGGAAAATCAGTTTTTGATA
TCAAAATTATACATGTCAACGATAATACAAAATATAATACAAACTATAAGATGTTATCAGTATTTATTAT
GCATTTAGAATAAATTTTGTGTCGCCCTTATTCGACTCACTATAGAAGTTCCTATTCTCTAGAAAGTATA
GGAACTTCACTTCATTTTACTTAGTATGGTCTGTTGGAAAGGATTGTGGCTTCGCATACAGGCTTTCTGA
GGCGAGACCTTATATTCCCCAGAACATCAGGTTAATGGCGTTTTTGATGTCATTTTCGCGGTGGCTGAGA
TCAGCCACTTCTTCCCCGATAACGGAAACCGGCACACTGGCCATATCGGTGGTCATCATGCGCCAGCTTT
CATCCCCGATATGCACCACCGGGTAAAGTTCACGGGAGACTTTATCTGACAGCAGACGTGCACTGGCCAG
GGGGATCACCATCCGTCGCCCGGGCGTGTCAATAATATCACTCTGTACATCCACAAACAGACGATAACGG
CTCTCTCTTTTATAGGTGTAAACCTTAAACTGCATTTCACCAGCCCCTGTTCTCGTCAGCAAAAGAGCCG
TTCATTTCAATAAACCGGGCGACCTCAGCCATCCCTTCCTGATTTTCCGCTTTCCAGCGTTCGGCACGCA
GACGACGGGCTTCATTCTGCATGGTTGTGCTTACCAGACCGGAGATATTGACATCATATATGCCTTGAGC
AACTGATAGCTGTCGCTGTCAACTGTCACTGTAATACGCTGCTTCATAGCATACCTCTTTTTGACATACT
TCGGGTATACATATCAGTATATATTCTTATACCGCAAAAATCAGCGCGCAAATATGCATACTGTTATCTG
GCTTTTAGTAAGCCGGTCTCCGCACGTGCACTACATCTTGTGGGTGTCGACATGCTGGCTGGATTCGAAG
GTTTCCCCACTTCAGAAGTTCCTATACTTTCTAGAGAATAGGAACTTCACTATAGAGTCGAATAAGGGCG
ACACCCCCTAATTAGCCCGGGCGAAAGGCCCAGTCTTTCGACTGAGCCTTTCGTTTTATTTGATGCCTGG
CAGTTCCCTACTCTCGCATGGGGAGTCCCCACACTACCATCGGCGCTACGGCGTTTCACTTCTGAGTTCG
GCATGGGGTCAGGTGGGACCACCGCGCTACTGCCGCCAGGCAAACAAGGGGTGTTATGAGCCATATTCAG
GTATAAATGGGCTCGCGATAATGTTCAGAATTGGTTAATTGGTTGTAACACTGACCCCTATTTGTTTATT
TTTCTAAATACATTCAAATATGTATCCGCTCATGAGACAATAACCCTGATAAATGCTTCAATAATATTGA
AAAAGGAAGAATATGAGCCATATTCAACGGGAAACGTCGAGGCCGCGATTAAATTCCAACATGGATGCTG
ATTTATATGGGTATAAATGGGCTCGCGATAATGTCGGGCAATCAGGTGCGACAATCTATCGCTTGTATGG
GAAGCCCGATGCGCCAGAGTTGTTTCTGAAACATGGCAAAGGTAGCGTTGCCAATGATGTTACAGATGAG
ATGGTCAGACTAAACTGGCTGACGGAATTTATGCCACTTCCGACCATCAAGCATTTTATCCGTACTCCTG
ATGATGCATGGTTACTCACCACTGCGATCCCCGGAAAAACAGCGTTCCAGGTATTAGAAGAATATCCTGA
TTCAGGTGAAAATATTGTTGATGCGCTGGCAGTGTTCCTGCGCCGGTTGCACTCGATTCCTGTTTGTAAT
TGTCCTTTTAACAGCGATCGCGTATTTCGCCTCGCTCAGGCGCAATCACGAATGAATAACGGTTTGGTTG
ATGCGAGTGATTTTGATGACGAGCGTAATGGCTGGCCTGTTGAACAAGTCTGGAAAGAAATGCATAAACT
TTTGCCATTCTCACCGGATTCAGTCGTCACTCATGGTGATTTCTCACTTGATAACCTTATTTTTGACGAG
GGGAAATTAATAGGTTGTATTGATGTTGGACGAGTCGGAATCGCAGACCGATACCAGGATCTTGCCATCC
TATGGAACTGCCTCGGTGAGTTTTCTCCTTCATTACAGAAACGGCTTTTTCAAAAATATGGTATTGATAA
TCCTGATATGAATAAATTGCAATTTCATTTGATGCTCGATGAGTTTTTCTAAGCAGAGCATTACGCTGAC
TTGACGGGACGGCGCAAGCTCATGACCAAAATCCCTTAACGTGAGTTACGCGCGCGTCGTTCCACTGAGC
GTCAGACCCCGTAGAAAAGATCAAAGGATCTTCTTGAGATCCTTTTTTTCTGCGCGTAATCTGCTGCTTG
CAAACAAAAAAACCACCGCTACCAGCGGTGGTTTGTTTGCCGGATCAAGAGCTACCAACTCTTTTTCCGA
AGGTAACTGGCTTCAGCAGAGCGCAGATACCAAATACTGTTCTTCTAGTGTAGCCGTAGTTAGCCCACCA
CTTCAAGAACTCTGTAGCACCGCCTACATACCTCGCTCTGCTAATCCTGTTACCAGTGGCTGCTGCCAGT
GGCGATAAGTCGTGTCTTACCGGGTTGGACTCAAGACGATAGTTACCGGATAAGGCGCAGCGGTCGGGCT
GAACGGGGGGTTCGTGCACACAGCCCAGCTTGGAGCGAACGACCTACACCGAACTGAGATACCTACAGCG
TGAGCTATGAGAAAGCGCCACGCTTCCCGAAGGGAGAAAGGCGGACAGGTATCCGGTAAGCGGCAGGGTC
GGAACAGGAGAGCGCACGAGGGAGCTTCCAGGGGGAAACGCCTGGTATCTTTATAGTCCTGTCGGGTTTC
GCCACCTCTGACTTGAGCGTCGATTTTTGTGATGCTCGTCAGGGGGGCGGAGCCTATGGAAAAACGCCAG
CAACGCGGCCTTTTTACGGTTCCTGGCCTTTTGCTGGCCTTTTGCTCACATGTTCTTTCCTGCGTTATCC
CCTGATTCTGTGGATAACCGTATTACCGCCTTTGAGTGAGCTGATACCGCTCGCCGCAGCCGAACGACCG
AGC
